>Addgene plasmid #136458 | pSico_U6-PLOD2 sgRNA3 | addgene full sequence | sequence record 271658 | Addgene NGS Result
CGTTACATAACTTACGGTAAATGGCCCGCCTGGCTGACCGCCCAACGACCCCCGCCCATTGACGTCAATA
ATGACGTATGTTCCCATAGTAACGCCAATAGGGACTTTCCATTGACGTCAATGGGTGGAGTATTTACGGT
AAACTGCCCACTTGGCAGTACATCAAGTGTATCATATGCCAAGTACGCCCCCTATTGACGTCAATGACGG
TAAATGGCCCGCCTGGCATTATGCCCAGTACATGACCTTATGGGACTTTCCTACTTGGCAGTACATCTAC
GTATTAGTCATCGCTATTACCATGGTCGAGGTGAGCCCCACGTTCTGCTTCACTCTCCCCATCTCCCCCC
CCTCCCCACCCCCAATTTTGTATTTATTTATTTTTTAATTATTTTGTGCAGCGATGGGGGCGGGGGGGGG
GGGGGCGCGCGCCAGGCGGGGCGGGGCGGGGCGAGGGGCGGGGCGGGGCGAGGCGGAGAGGTGCGGCGGC
AGCCAATCAGAGCGGCGCGCTCCGAAAGTTTCCTTTTATGGCGAGGCGGCGGCGGCGGCGGCCCTATAAA
AAGCGAAGCGCGCGGCGGGCGGGAGTCGCTGCGCGCTGCCTTCGCCCCGTGCCCCGCTCCGCCGCCGCCT
CGCGCCGCCCGCCCCGGCTCTGACTGACCGCGTTACTCCCACAGGTGAGCGGGCGGGACGGCCCTTCTCC
TCCGGGCTGTAATTAGCGCTTGGTTTAATGACGGCTTGTTTCTTTTCTGTGGCTGCGTGAAAGCCTTGAG
GGGCTCCGGGAGGGCCCTTTGTGCGGGGGGAGCGGCTCGGGGGGTGCGTGCGTGTGTGTGTGCGTGGGGA
GCGCCGCGTGCGGCTCCGCGCTGCCCGGCGGCTGTGAGCGCTGCGGGCGCGGCGCGGGGCTTTGTGCGCT
CCGCAGTGTGCGCGAGGGGAGCGCGGCCGGGGGCGGTGCCCCGCGGTGCGGGGGGGGCTGCGAGGGGAAC
AAAGGCTGCGTGCGGGGTGTGTGCGTGGGGGGGTGAGCAGGGGGTGTGGGCGCGTCGGTCGGGCTGCAAC
CCCCCCTGCACCCCCCTCCCCGAGTTGCTGAGCACGGCCCGGCTTCGGGTGCGGGGCTCCGTACGGGGCG
TGGCGCGGGGCTCGCCGTGCCGGGCGGGGGGTGGCGGCAGGTGGGGGTGCCGGGCGGGGCGGGGCCGCCT
CGGGCCGGGGAGGGCTCGGGGGAGGGGCGCGGCGGCCCCCGGAGCGCCGGCGGCTGTCGAGGCGCGGCGA
GCCGCAGCCATTGCCTTTTATGGTAATCGTGCGAGAGGGCGCAGGGACTTCCTTTGTCCCAAATCTGTGC
GGAGCCGAAATCTGGGAGGCGCCGCCGCACCCCCTCTAGCGGGCGCGGGGCGAAGCGGTGCGGCGCCGGC
AGGAAGGAAATGGGCGGGGAGGGCCTTCGTGCGTCGCCGCGCCGCCGTCCCCTTCTCCCTCTCCAGCCTC
GGGGCTGTCCGCGGGGGGACGGCTGCCTTCGGGGGGGACGGGGCAGGGCGGGGTTCGGCTTCTGGCGTGT
GACCGGCGGCTCTAGAGCCTCTGCTAACCATGTTCATGCCTTCTTCTTTTTCCTACAGCTCCTGGGCAAC
GTGCTGGTTATTGTGCTGTCTCATCATTTTGGCAAAGAATTCCGCCACCATGCCAAAAAAGAAGAGAAAG
GTAGATCCAAAAAAGAAGAGAAAGGTAGATCCAAAAAAGAAGAGAAAGGTACACGTGTCAACGCGTATGG
TGAGCGAGCTGATTAAGGAGAACATGCACATGAAGCTGTACATGGAGGGCACCGTGAACAACCACCACTT
CAAGTGCACATCCGAGGGCGAAGGCAAGCCCTACGAGGGCACCCAGACCATGAGAATCAAGGCGGTCGAG
GGCGGCCCTCTCCCCTTCGCCTTCGACATCCTGGCTACCAGCTTCATGTACGGCAGCAAAACCTTCATCA
ACCACACCCAGGGCATCCCCGACTTCTTTAAGCAGTCCTTCCCCGAGGGCTTCACATGGGAGAGAGTCAC
CACATACGAAGACGGGGGCGTGCTGACCGCTACCCAGGACACCAGCCTCCAGGACGGCTGCCTCATCTAC
AACGTCAAGATCAGAGGGGTGAACTTCCCATCCAACGGCCCTGTGATGCAGAAGAAAACACTCGGCTGGG
AGGCCTCCACCGAGACCCTGTACCCCGCTGACGGCGGCCTGGAAGGCAGAGCCGACATGGCCCTGAAGCT
CGTGGGCGGGGGCCACCTGATCTGCAACTTGAAGACCACATACAGATCCAAGAAACCCGCTAAGAACCTC
AAGATGCCCGGCGTCTACTATGTGGACAGAAGACTGGAAAGAATCAAGGAGGCCGACAAAGAGACCTACG
TCGAGCAGCACGAGGTGGCTGTGGCCAGATACTGCGACCTCCCTAGCAAACTGGGGCACAGAGAGGGCAG
AGGAAGTCTTCTAACATGCGGTGACGTGGAGGAGAATCCCGGCCCTATGAAGACCTTCAACATCTCCCAG
CAGGATCTAGAATTAGTAGAAGTAGCGACAGAGAAGATTACAATGCTTTATGAGGATAATAAACATCATG
TGGGAGCGGCAATTCGTACGAAAACAGGAGAAATCATTTCGGCAGTACATATTGAAGCGTATATAGGACG
AGTAACTGTTTGTGCAGAAGCCATTGCGATTGGTAGTGCAGTTTCGAATGGACAAAAGGATTTTGACACG
ATTGTAGCTGTTAGACACCCTTATTCTGACGAAGTAGATAGAAGTATTCGAGTGGTAAGTCCTTGTGGTA
TGTGTAGGGAGTTGATTTCAGACTATGCACCAGATTGTTTTGTGTTAATAGAAATGAATGGCAAGTTAGT
CAAAACTACGATTGAAGAACTCATTCCACTCAAATATACCCGAAATTAATCGACATGATAAGATACATTG
ATGAGTTTGGACAAACCACAACTAGAATGCAGTGAAAAAAATGCTTTATTTGTGAAATTTGTGATGCTAT
TGCTTTATTTGTGAAATTTGTGATGCTATTGCTTTATTTGTAACCATTATAAGCTGCAATAAACAAGTTA
ACAACAACAATTGCATTCATTTTATGTTTCAGGTTCAGAGGGAGGTGTGGGAGGTTTTTTAAAGCAAGTA
AAACCTCTACAAATGTGGTAGATCGAATTCGTCGAGGGACCTAATAACTTCGTATAGCATACATTATACG
AAGTTATACATGTTTAAGGGTTCCGGTTCCACTAGGTACAATTCGATATCAAGCTTATCGATAATCAACC
TCTGGATTACAAAATTTGTGAAAGATTGACTGGTATTCTTAACTATGTTGCTCCTTTTACGCTATGTGGA
TACGCTGCTTTAATGCCTTTGTATCATGCTATTGCTTCCCGTATGGCTTTCATTTTCTCCTCCTTGTATA
AATCCTGGTTGCTGTCTCTTTATGAGGAGTTGTGGCCCGTTGTCAGGCAACGTGGCGTGGTGTGCACTGT
GTTTGCTGACGCAACCCCCACTGGTTGGGGCATTGCCACCACCTGTCAGCTCCTTTCCGGGACTTTCGCT
TTCCCCCTCCCTATTGCCACGGCGGAACTCATCGCCGCCTGCCTTGCCCGCTGCTGGACAGGGGCTCGGC
TGTTGGGCACTGACAATTCCGTGGTGTTGTCGGGGAAATCATCGTCCTTTCCTTGGCTGCTCGCCTGTGT
TGCCACCTGGATTCTGCGCGGGACGTCCTTCTGCTACGTCCCTTCGGCCCTCAATCCAGCGGACCTTCCT
TCCCGCGGCCTGCTGCCGGCTCTGCGGCCTCTTCCGCGTCTTCGCCTTCGCCCTCAGACGAGTCGGATCT
CCCTTTGGGCCGCCTCCCCGCATCGATACCGTCGACCTCGATCGAGACCTAGAAAAACATGGAGCAATCA
CAAGTAGCAATACAGCAGCTACCAATGCTGATTGTGCCTGGCTAGAAGCACAAGAGGAGGAGGAGGTGGG
TTTTCCAGTCACACCTCAGGTACCTTTAAGACCAATGACTTACAAGGCAGCTGTAGATCTTAGCCACTTT
TTAAAAGAAAAGGGGGGACTGGAAGGGCTAATTCACTCCCAACGAAGACAAGATATCCTTGATCTGTGGA
TCTACCACACACAAGGCTACTTCCCTGATTGGCAGAACTACACACCAGGGCCAGGGATCAGATATCCACT
GACCTTTGGATGGTGCTACAAGCTAGTACCAGTTGAGCAAGAGAAGGTAGAAGAAGCCAATGAAGGAGAG
AACACCCGCTTGTTACACCCTGTGAGCCTGCATGGGATGGATGACCCGGAGAGAGAAGTATTAGAGTGGA
GGTTTGACAGCCGCCTAGCATTTCATCACATGGCCCGAGAGCTGCATCCGGACTGTACTGGGTCTCTCTG
GTTAGACCAGATCTGAGCCTGGGAGCTCTCTGGCTAACTAGGGAACCCACTGCTTAAGCCTCAATAAAGC
TTGCCTTGAGTGCTTCAAGTAGTGTGTGCCCGTCTGTTGTGTGACTCTGGTAACTAGAGATCCCTCAGAC
CCTTTTAGTCAGTGTGGAAAATCTCTAGCAGCATGTGAGCAAAAGGCCAGCAAAAGGCCAGGAACCGTAA
AAAGGCCGCGTTGCTGGCGTTTTTCCATAGGCTCCGCCCCCCTGACGAGCATCACAAAAATCGACGCTCA
AGTCAGAGGTGGCGAAACCCGACAGGACTATAAAGATACCAGGCGTTTCCCCCTGGAAGCTCCCTCGTGC
GCTCTCCTGTTCCGACCCTGCCGCTTACCGGATACCTGTCCGCCTTTCTCCCTTCGGGAAGCGTGGCGCT
TTCTCATAGCTCACGCTGTAGGTATCTCAGTTCGGTGTAGGTCGTTCGCTCCAAGCTGGGCTGTGTGCAC
GAACCCCCCGTTCAGCCCGACCGCTGCGCCTTATCCGGTAACTATCGTCTTGAGTCCAACCCGGTAAGAC
ACGACTTATCGCCACTGGCAGCAGCCACTGGTAACAGGATTAGCAGAGCGAGGTATGTAGGCGGTGCTAC
AGAGTTCTTGAAGTGGTGGCCTAACTACGGCTACACTAGAAGAACAGTATTTGGTATCTGCGCTCTGCTG
AAGCCAGTTACCTTCGGAAAAAGAGTTGGTAGCTCTTGATCCGGCAAACAAACCACCGCTGGTAGCGGTG
GTTTTTTTGTTTGCAAGCAGCAGATTACGCGCAGAAAAAAAGGATCTCAAGAAGATCCTTTGATCTTTTC
TACGGGGTCTGACGCTCAGTGGAACGAAAACTCACGTTAAGGGATTTTGGTCATGAGATTATCAAAAAGG
ATCTTCACCTAGATCCTTTTAAATTAAAAATGAAGTTTTAAATCAATCTAAAGTATATATGAGTAAACTT
GGTCTGACAGTTACCAATGCTTAATCAGTGAGGCACCTATCTCAGCGATCTGTCTATTTCGTTCATCCAT
AGTTGCCTGACTCCCCGTCGTGTAGATAACTACGATACGGGAGGGCTTACCATCTGGCCCCAGTGCTGCA
ATGATACCGCGAGACCCACGCTCACCGGCTCCAGATTTATCAGCAATAAACCAGCCAGCCGGAAGGGCCG
AGCGCAGAAGTGGTCCTGCAACTTTATCCGCCTCCATCCAGTCTATTAATTGTTGCCGGGAAGCTAGAGT
AAGTAGTTCGCCAGTTAATAGTTTGCGCAACGTTGTTGCCATTGCTACAGGCATCGTGGTGTCACGCTCG
TCGTTTGGTATGGCTTCATTCAGCTCCGGTTCCCAACGATCAAGGCGAGTTACATGATCCCCCATGTTGT
GCAAAAAAGCGGTTAGCTCCTTCGGTCCTCCGATCGTTGTCAGAAGTAAGTTGGCCGCAGTGTTATCACT
CATGGTTATGGCAGCACTGCATAATTCTCTTACTGTCATGCCATCCGTAAGATGCTTTTCTGTGACTGGT
GAGTACTCAACCAAGTCATTCTGAGAATAGTGTATGCGGCGACCGAGTTGCTCTTGCCCGGCGTCAATAC
GGGATAATACCGCGCCACATAGCAGAACTTTAAAAGTGCTCATCATTGGAAAACGTTCTTCGGGGCGAAA
ACTCTCAAGGATCTTACCGCTGTTGAGATCCAGTTCGATGTAACCCACTCGTGCACCCAACTGATCTTCA
GCATCTTTTACTTTCACCAGCGTTTCTGGGTGAGCAAAAACAGGAAGGCAAAATGCCGCAAAAAAGGGAA
TAAGGGCGACACGGAAATGTTGAATACTCATACTCTTCCTTTTTCAATATTATTGAAGCATTTATCAGGG
TTATTGTCTCATGAGCGGATACATATTTGAATGTATTTAGAAAAATAAACAAATAGGGGTTCCGCGCACA
TTTCCCCGAAAAGTGCCACCTGACGTCGACGGATCGGGAGATCTCCCGATCCCCTATGGTGCACTCTCAG
TACAATCTGCTCTGATGCCGCATAGTTAAGCCAGTATCTGCTCCCTGCTTGTGTGTTGGAGGTCGCTGAG
TAGTGCGCGAGCAAAATTTAAGCTACAACAAGGCAAGGCTTGACCGACAATTGCATGAAGAATCTGCTTA
GGGTTAGGCGTTTTGCGCTGCTTCGCGATGTACGGGCCAGATATACGCGTTGACATTGATTATTGACTAG
TTATTAATAGTAATCAATTACGGGGTCATTAGTTCATAGCCCATATATGGAGTTCCGCGTTACATAACTT
ACGGTAAATGGCCCGCCTGGCTGACCGCCCAACGACCCCCGCCCATTGACGTCAATAATGACGTATGTTC
CCATAGTAACGCCAATAGGGACTTTCCATTGACGTCAATGGGTGGAGTATTTACGGTAAACTGCCCACTT
GGCAGTACATCAAGTGTATCATATGCCAAGTACGCCCCCTATTGACGTCAATGACGGTAAATGGCCCGCC
TGGCATTATGCCCAGTACATGACCTTATGGGACTTTCCTACTTGGCAGTACATCTACGTATTAGTCATCG
CTATTACCATGGTGATGCGGTTTTGGCAGTACATCAATGGGCGTGGATAGCGGTTTGACTCACGGGGATT
TCCAAGTCTCCACCCCATTGACGTCAATGGGAGTTTGTTTTGGCACCAAAATCAACGGGACTTTCCAAAA
TGTCGTAACAACTCCGCCCCATTGACGCAAATGGGCGGTAGGCGTGTACGGTGGGAGGTCTATATAAGCA
GCGCGTTTTGCCTGTACTGGGTCTCTCTGGTTAGACCAGATCTGAGCCTGGGAGCTCTCTGGCTAACTAG
GGAACCCACTGCTTAAGCCTCAATAAAGCTTGCCTTGAGTGCTTCAAGTAGTGTGTGCCCGTCTGTTGTG
TGACTCTGGTAACTAGAGATCCCTCAGACCCTTTTAGTCAGTGTGGAAAATCTCTAGCAGTGGCGCCCGA
ACAGGGACTTGAAAGCGAAAGGGAAACCAGAGGAGCTCTCTCGACGCAGGACTCGGCTTGCTGAAGCGCG
CACGGCAAGAGGCGAGGGGCGGCGACTGGTGAGTACGCCAAAAATTTTGACTAGCGGAGGCTAGAAGGAG
AGAGATGGGTGCGAGAGCGTCAGTATTAAGCGGGGGAGAATTAGATCGCGATGGGAAAAAATTCGGTTAA
GGCCAGGGGGAAAGAAAAAATATAAATTAAAACATATAGTATGGGCAAGCAGGGAGCTAGAACGATTCGC
AGTTAATCCTGGCCTGTTAGAAACATCAGAAGGCTGTAGACAAATACTGGGACAGCTACAACCATCCCTT
CAGACAGGATCAGAAGAACTTAGATCATTATATAATACAGTAGCAACCCTCTATTGTGTGCATCAAAGGA
TAGAGATAAAAGACACCAAGGAAGCTTTAGACAAGATAGAGGAAGAGCAAAACAAAAGTAAGACCACCGC
ACAGCAAGCGGCCGGCCGCTGATCTTCAGACCTGGAGGAGGAGATATGAGGGACAATTGGAGAAGTGAAT
TATATAAATATAAAGTAGTAAAAATTGAACCATTAGGAGTAGCACCCACCAAGGCAAAGAGAAGAGTGGT
GCAGAGAGAAAAAAGAGCAGTGGGAATAGGAGCTTTGTTCCTTGGGTTCTTGGGAGCAGCAGGAAGCACT
ATGGGCGCAGCGTCAATGACGCTGACGGTACAGGCCAGACAATTATTGTCTGGTATAGTGCAGCAGCAGA
ACAATTTGCTGAGGGCTATTGAGGCGCAACAGCATCTGTTGCAACTCACAGTCTGGGGCATCAAGCAGCT
CCAGGCAAGAATCCTGGCTGTGGAAAGATACCTAAAGGATCAACAGCTCCTGGGGATTTGGGGTTGCTCT
GGAAAACTCATTTGCACCACTGCTGTGCCTTGGAATGCTAGTTGGAGTAATAAATCTCTGGAACAGATTT
GGAATCACACGACCTGGATGGAGTGGGACAGAGAAATTAACAATTACACAAGCTTAATACACTCCTTAAT
TGAAGAATCGCAAAACCAGCAAGAAAAGAATGAACAAGAATTATTGGAATTAGATAAATGGGCAAGTTTG
TGGAATTGGTTTAACATAACAAATTGGCTGTGGTATATAAAATTATTCATAATGATAGTAGGAGGCTTGG
TAGGTTTAAGAATAGTTTTTGCTGTACTTTCTATAGTGAATAGAGTTAGGCAGGGATATTCACCATTATC
GTTTCAGACCCACCTCCCAACCCCGAGGGGACCCGACAGGCCCGAAGGAATAGAAGAAGAAGGTGGAGAG
AGAGACAGAGACAGATCCATTCGATTAGTGAACGGATCGGCACTGCGTGCGCCAATTCTGCAGACAAATG
GCAGTATTCATCCACAATTTTAAAAGAAAAGGGGGGATTGGGGGGTACAGTGCAGGGGAAAGAATAGTAG
ACATAATAGCAACAGACATACAAACTAAAGAATTACAAAAACAAATTACAAAAATTCAAAATTTTCGGGT
TTATTACAGGGACAGCAGAGATCCAGTTTGGTTAGTACCGGGCCCGCTCTAGAGATCCGACGCGCCATCT
CTAGGCCCGCGCCGGCCCCCTCGCACGGACTTGTGGGAGAAGCTCGGCTACTCCCCTGCCCCGGTTAATT
TGCATATAATATTTCCTAGTAACTATAGAGGCTTAATGTGCGATAAAAGACAGATAATCTGTTCTTTTTA
ATACTAGCTACATTTTACATGATAGGCTTGGATTTCTATAACTTCGTATAGCATACATTATACGAAGTTA
TAAACAGCACAAAAGGAAACTCACCCTAACTGTAAAGTAATTGTGTGTTTTGAGACTATAAGTATCCCTT
GGAGAACCACCTTGTTGGTCAGCCGGCGGCCAATAGCCGTTTAAGAGCTATGCTGGAAACAGCATAGCAA
GTTTAAATAAGGCTAGTCCGTTATCAACTTGAAAAAGTGGCACCGAGTCGGTGCTTTTTTTCTCGAGTAC
TAGGATCCATTAGGCGGCCGCGTGGATAACCGTATTACCGCCATGCATCCCGGGTGACTGACTGAGCGGC
CGCACTAGTTATTAATAGTAATCAATTACGGGGTCATTAGTTCATAGCCCATATATGGAGTTCCG
Features (pLannotate 1.2.2; 31 found; start..end, strand, type, name):
      1..304     +  enhancer       CMV enhancer: human cytomegalovirus immediate early enhancer
    306..581     +  promoter       chicken β-actin promoter: No description available
    582..1598    +  intron         chimeric intron: chimera between introns from chicken β-actin and rabbit β-globin
   1663..1683    +  CDS            SV40 NLS: nuclear localization signal of SV40 (simian virus 40) large T antigen
   1687..1707    +  CDS            SV40 NLS: nuclear localization signal of SV40 (simian virus 40) large T antigen
   1711..1731    +  CDS            SV40 NLS: nuclear localization signal of SV40 (simian virus 40) large T antigen
   1747..2442    +  CDS            mKate2: mKate2 is a basic (constitutively fluorescent) red fluorescent protein published in 2009, derived from Entacmaea quadricolor. It is reported to be a rapidly-maturing monomer with moderate acid sensitivity.
   2497..2916    +  CDS            bsr: BSR_BACCE - Experimental evidence at protein level: Swiss-Prot protein existence level 1. Catalyzes the deamination of the cytosine moiety of the antibiotics blasticidin S, cytomycin and acetylblasticidin S. From Bacillus cereus.
   2922..3022    -  polyA_signal   SV40 poly(A) signal (fragment): SV40 polyadenylation signal
   3102..3170    -  CDS            large T antigen (fragment): large T antigen from SV40 (simian virus 40)
   3194..3227    +  protein_bind   loxP: Cre-mediated recombination occurs in the 8-bp core sequence (GCATACAT). Cre recombinase
   3260..3283    +  misc_feature   MCS (fragment): pBluescript multiple cloning site
   3283..3871    +  misc_feature   WPRE: woodchuck hepatitis virus posttranscriptional regulatory element
   3872..3891    +  misc_feature   MCS (fragment): pBluescript multiple cloning site
   3893..4393    +  CDS            nef (fragment): NEF_HV1LA - Experimental evidence at protein level: Swiss-Prot protein existence level 1. Extracellular Nef protein targets CD4(+) T-lymphocytes for apoptosis by interacting with CXCR4 surface receptors. From Human immunodeficiency virus type 1 group M subtype B (isolate Lai) (HIV-1).
   4400..4580    +  LTR            5' LTR (truncated): truncated 5' long terminal repeat (LTR) from HIV-1
   4642..5230    -  rep_origin     ori: high-copy-number ColE1/pMB1/pBR322/pUC origin of replication
   5401..6261    -  CDS            AmpR: β-lactamase; bla; confers resistance to ampicillin, carbenicillin, and related antibiotics
   6262..6366    -  promoter       AmpR promoter: bla
   6425..6477    -  misc_feature   bom (fragment): basis of mobility region from pBR322
   6632..7011    +  enhancer       CMV enhancer: human cytomegalovirus immediate early enhancer
   7012..7211    +  promoter       CMV promoter: human cytomegalovirus (CMV) immediate early promoter
   7229..7409    +  LTR            5' LTR (truncated): truncated 5' long terminal repeat (LTR) from HIV-1
   7456..7581    +  misc_feature   HIV-1 Ψ: packaging signal of human immunodeficiency virus type 1
   7565..7903    +  CDS            HIV-1 gag (fragment): gag protein from human immunodeficiency virus 1; gag
   8078..8311    +  misc_feature   RRE: The Rev response element (RRE) of HIV-1 allows for Rev-dependent mRNA export from the nucleus to the cytoplasm.
   8688..8788    +  CDS            Rev (fragment): human immunodeficiency virus 1 (HIV-1) Rev protein; rev; enhances nuclear export of unspliced and incompletely spliced viral mRNAs
   8838..8955    +  misc_feature   cPPT/CTS: central polypurine tract and central termination sequence of HIV-1
   9208..9241    +  protein_bind   loxP: Cre-mediated recombination occurs in the 8-bp core sequence (GCATACAT). Cre recombinase
   9367..9434    +  misc_RNA       tracrRNA (fragment): trans-activating CRISPR RNA for the Streptococcus pyogenes CRISPR/Cas9 system
   9524..9585    +  enhancer       CMV enhancer (fragment): human cytomegalovirus immediate early enhancer
