[The description below was written by a language model from this plasmid's Addgene catalogue record and pLannotate feature annotations shown in this document.]
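Description:
pSico_U6-PLOD2 sgRNA3 is a lentiviral CRISPR guide-expression plasmid built on the pSico backbone and designed to deliver a single guide RNA against human PLOD2 (lysyl hydroxylase 2) into mammalian cells. It is maintained in bacteria through a high-copy ColE1/pUC-type origin with ampicillin resistance (AmpR). The viral framework is of the HIV-1-derived type, with a CMV enhancer/promoter fused to a truncated 5' LTR driving genomic RNA production, followed by the Ψ packaging signal with a gag fragment, the Rev response element, cPPT/CTS, a WPRE and a truncated downstream LTR.

The 20-nt PLOD2 spacer was inserted between Esp3I sites that were destroyed during cloning, placing it in front of an S. pyogenes Cas9 guide scaffold, which the annotation detects as a tracrRNA fragment. The plasmid name indicates U6-driven transcription, although the automated feature table does not annotate a U6 promoter. No Cas9 is encoded, so the nuclease must be supplied separately. Downstream, a CAG-type promoter (CMV enhancer, chicken β-actin promoter and chimeric intron) drives mKate2 preceded by three SV40 nuclear localization signals. According to the catalogue, mKate2 is linked through T2A to a blasticidin resistance gene (annotated as bsr), giving nuclear red fluorescence and blasticidin selection of transduced cells. Two loxP sites, a legacy of the pSico design, bracket the region containing the guide scaffold and the reporter/selection cassette, so Cre could in principle excise it, though the record does not describe such a use.

The construct is intended for Cas9-based targeting of PLOD2 in human cells, and the associated publication studies this enzyme in collagen cross-linking and metastasis in head and neck squamous cell carcinoma.
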