Addgene plasmid #136458: pSico_U6-PLOD2 sgRNA3
Purpose: Expression of gRNA against human PLOD2
Depositing lab: Antonio Amelio. Depositing organization: University of North Carolina at Chapel Hill. Publication: Lysyl hydroxylase 2-induced collagen cross-link switching promotes metastasis in head and neck squamous cell carcinomas. Sato K, Parag-Sharma K, Terajima M, Musicant AM, Murphy RM, Ramsey MR, Hibi H, Yamauchi M, Amelio AL. Neoplasia. 2021 Jun 6;23(6):594-606. doi: 10.1016/j.neo.2021.05.014. PubMed 34107376.
Backbone
  Vector backbone: pSico
  Backbone size w/o insert (bp): 9580
  Total vector size (bp): 9600
  Modifications to backbone: mKate2-T2A-Bsd cassette included on backbone driven by CAGs promoter
  Vector type: Mammalian Expression, Lentiviral, CRISPR
  Selectable markers: Blasticidin
Growth in bacteria
  Bacterial resistance: Ampicillin, 100 μg/mL
  Growth temperature: 37°C
  Growth strain: NEB Stable
  Copy number: High Copy
Gene/Insert
  Gene/Insert name: gRNA against human PLOD2
  gRNA/shRNA sequence: TCAGCCGGCGGCCAATAGCC
  Species: H. sapiens (human), Synthetic
  Entrez Gene: PLOD2 (a.k.a. BRKS2, LH2, TLH)
  Cloning method: Restriction Enzyme; 5′ cloning site Esp3I (destroyed during cloning); 3′ cloning site Esp3I (destroyed during cloning)
  Sequencing primers: 5′ CCTCTGCTAACCATGTTCATGC; 3′ GATCTACCACATTTGTAGAG
Terms and licenses: Academic/Nonprofit Terms; Industry Terms: Not Available to Industry
How to cite: pSico_U6-PLOD2 sgRNA3 was a gift from Antonio Amelio (Addgene plasmid # 136458 ; http://n2t.net/addgene:136458 ; RRID:Addgene_136458)
